Addgene plasmid #100611: YCe1502 HC_Kan_RFP-p3
Purpose: (Empty Backbone) EMMA toolkit part-entry vector position 3
Depositing lab: Yizhi Cai. Depositing organization: University of Edinburgh. Publication: EMMA: An Extensible Mammalian Modular Assembly Toolkit for the Rapid Design and Production of Diverse Expression Vectors. Martella A, Matjusaitis M, Auxillos J, Pollard SM, Cai Y. ACS Synth Biol. 2017 Apr 24. doi: 10.1021/acssynbio.7b00016. PubMed 28418644.
Backbone
  Vector backbone: pSMART HC_Kan
  Vector type: Synthetic Biology
Growth in bacteria
  Bacterial resistance: Kanamycin, 50 μg/mL
  Growth temperature: 37°C
  Growth strain: DH5alpha
  Copy number: High Copy
Gene/Insert
  Gene/Insert name: None
Terms and licenses: Academic/Nonprofit Terms; Industry Terms: Not Available to Industry
Depositor comments: It is used to standardize new parts for EMMA toolkit. New DNA fragments (parts) are cloned into this plasmid replacing the RFP gene through a BsaI Golden Gate reaction. The resulting plasmid will have the part flanked by BsmBI sites and the fusion sites corresponding to position 3 of EMMA platform.
How to cite: YCe1502 HC_Kan_RFP-p3 was a gift from Yizhi Cai (Addgene plasmid # 100611 ; http://n2t.net/addgene:100611 ; RRID:Addgene_100611)
