[The description below was written by a language model from this plasmid's Addgene catalogue record and pLannotate feature annotations shown in this document.]
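Description:
YCe1502 HC_Kan_RFP-p3 is an empty part-entry vector from the EMMA (Extensible Mammalian Modular Assembly) toolkit, built on the pSMART HC_Kan backbone and used to convert new DNA fragments into standardized parts for position 3 of the EMMA assembly scheme. It is a small (about 2.9 kb) bacterial cloning plasmid with no mammalian elements of its own. It is propagated in E. coli at high copy from a ColE1/pUC-type origin and selected with kanamycin through an aminoglycoside phosphotransferase gene that the annotation places downstream of a cat promoter. Several transcription terminators (tonB, T7Te, T3Te) flank the marker and origin, a characteristic of the pSMART design that insulates the cloning site from transcription into or out of the backbone.

The cloning site is occupied by a placeholder red fluorescent reporter cassette: an mRFP1 coding sequence driven by the lac promoter with its CAP binding site and lac operator (preceded by a residual lacI fragment), followed by rrnB T1 and T7Te terminators, and bounded by BioBrick prefix and suffix sequences. According to the depositor, a new part is inserted by a BsaI Golden Gate reaction that replaces the RFP gene, so loss of red colour would be expected to mark recombinant colonies. The resulting plasmid carries the part flanked by BsmBI sites and the fusion sites specific to position 3, allowing it to be released and joined in order with parts from other positions when assembling mammalian expression vectors. The type IIS sites and fusion overhangs are described in the depositor comments but are not annotated in the feature table, and the record does not state which functional class of part position 3 represents.
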