Features (pLannotate 1.2.2; 15 found; start..end, strand, type, name):
     20..41      +  misc_feature   BioBrick prefix: BioBrick prefix for parts that do not start with "ATG"
     42..129     +  CDS            lacI (fragment): lac repressor; lacI; The lac repressor binds to the lac operator to inhibit transcription in E. coli. This inhibition can be relieved by adding lactose or isopropyl-β-D-thiogalactopyranoside (IPTG).
    142..163     +  protein_bind   CAP binding site: CAP binding activates transcription in the presence of cAMP. E. coli catabolite activator protein
    178..208     +  promoter       lac promoter: promoter for the E. coli lac operon
    216..232     +  protein_bind   lac operator: The lac repressor binds to the lac operator to inhibit transcription in E. coli. This inhibition can be relieved by adding lactose or isopropyl-β-D-thiogalactopyranoside (IPTG). lac repressor encoded by lacI
    268..942     +  CDS            mRFP1: mRFP1 is a basic (constitutively fluorescent) red fluorescent protein published in 2002, derived from Discosoma sp.. It is reported to be a somewhat slowly-maturing monomer with low acid sensitivity.
    990..1061    +  terminator     rrnB T1 terminator: transcription terminator T1 from the E. coli rrnB gene
   1077..1104    +  terminator     T7Te terminator: phage T7 early transcription terminator
   1111..1131    +  misc_feature   BioBrick suffix: universal suffix for all parts
   1210..1241    +  terminator     tonB terminator: bidirectional E. coli tonB-P14 transcription terminator
   1242..1344    +  promoter       cat promoter: promoter of the E. coli cat gene encoding chloramphenicol acetyltransferase
   1345..2158    +  CDS            KanR (fragment): aminoglycoside phosphotransferase; aph(3')-Ia; confers resistance to kanamycin in bacteria or G418 (Geneticin®) in eukaryotes
   2181..2208    +  terminator     T7Te terminator: phage T7 early transcription terminator
   2220..2807    -  rep_origin     ori: high-copy-number ColE1/pMB1/pBR322/pUC origin of replication
   2829..2858    -  terminator     T3Te terminator: phage T3 early transcription terminator
>Addgene plasmid #100611 | YCe1502 HC_Kan_RFP-p3 | addgene full sequence | sequence record 192636 | Addgene NGS Result
ACGTCTCGGACTAGAGACCGAATTCGCGGCCGCTTCTAGAGCAATACGCAAACCGCCTCTCCCCGCGCGT
TGGCCGATTCATTAATGCAGCTGGCACGACAGGTTTCCCGACTGGAAAGCGGGCAGTGAGCGCAACGCAA
TTAATGTGAGTTAGCTCACTCATTAGGCACCCCAGGCTTTACACTTTATGCTTCCGGCTCGTATGTTGTG
TGGAATTGTGAGCGGATAACAATTTCACACATACTAGAGAAAGAGGAGAAATACTAGATGGCTTCCTCCG
AAGACGTTATCAAAGAGTTCATGCGTTTCAAAGTTCGTATGGAAGGTTCCGTTAACGGTCACGAGTTCGA
AATCGAAGGTGAAGGTGAAGGTCGTCCGTACGAAGGTACCCAGACCGCTAAACTGAAAGTTACCAAAGGT
GGTCCGCTGCCGTTCGCTTGGGACATCCTGTCCCCGCAGTTCCAGTACGGTTCCAAAGCTTACGTTAAAC
ACCCGGCTGACATCCCGGACTACCTGAAACTGTCCTTCCCGGAAGGTTTCAAATGGGAACGTGTTATGAA
CTTCGAAGACGGTGGTGTTGTTACCGTTACCCAGGACTCCTCCCTGCAAGACGGTGAGTTCATCTACAAA
GTTAAACTGCGTGGTACCAACTTCCCGTCCGACGGTCCGGTTATGCAGAAAAAAACCATGGGTTGGGAAG
CTTCCACCGAACGTATGTACCCGGAAGACGGTGCTCTGAAAGGTGAAATCAAAATGCGTCTGAAACTGAA
AGACGGTGGTCACTACGACGCTGAAGTTAAAACCACCTACATGGCTAAAAAACCGGTTCAGCTGCCGGGT
GCTTACAAAACCGACATCAAACTGGACATCACCTCCCACAACGAAGACTACACCATCGTTGAACAGTACG
AACGTGCTGAAGGTCGTCACTCCACCGGTGCTTAATAACGCTGATAGTGCTAGTGTAGATCGCTACTAGA
GCCAGGCATCAAATAAAACGAAAGGCTCAGTCGAAAGACTGGGCCTTTCGTTTTATCTGTTGTTTGTCGG
TGAACGCTCTCTACTAGAGTCACACTGGCTCACCTTCGGGTGGGCCTTTCTGCGTTTATATACTAGTAGC
GGCCGCTGCAGGGTCTCTGGACCGAGACGAATTCTCTAGATATCGCTCAATACTGACCATTTAAATCATA
CCTGACCTCCATAGCAGAAAGTCAAAAGCCTCCGACCGGAGGCTTTTGACTTGATCGGCACGTAAGAGGT
TCCAACTTTCACCATAATGAAATAAGATCACTACCGGGCGTATTTTTTGAGTTATCGAGATTTTCAGGAG
CTAAGGAAGCTAAAATGAGCCATATTCAACGGGAAACGTCTTGCTCGAGGCCGCGATTAAATTCCAACAT
GGATGCTGATTTATATGGGTATAAATGGGCTCGCGATAATGTCGGGCAATCAGGTGCGACAATCTATCGA
TTGTATGGGAAGCCCGATGCGCCAGAGTTGTTTCTGAAACATGGCAAAGGTAGCGTTGCCAATGATGTTA
CAGATGAGATGGTCAGGCTAAACTGGCTGACGGAATTTATGCCTCTTCCGACCATCAAGCATTTTATCCG
TACTCCTGATGATGCATGGTTACTCACCACTGCGATCCCAGGGAAAACAGCATTCCAGGTATTAGAAGAA
TATCCTGATTCAGGTGAAAATATTGTTGATGCGCTGGCAGTGTTCCTGCGCCGGTTGCATTCGATTCCTG
TTTGTAATTGTCCTTTTAACGGCGATCGCGTATTTCGTCTCGCTCAGGCGCAATCACGAATGAATAACGG
TTTGGTTGGTGCGAGTGATTTTGATGACGAGCGTAATGGCTGGCCTGTTGAACAAGTCTGGAAAGAAATG
CATAAGCTTTTGCCATTCTCACCGGATTCAGTCGTCACTCATGGTGATTTCTCACTTGATAACCTTATTT
TTGACGAGGGGAAATTAATAGGTTGTATTGATGTTGGACGAGTCGGAATCGCAGACCGATACCAGGATCT
TGCCATCCTATGGAACTGCCTCGGTGAGTTTTCTCCTTCATTACAGAAACGGCTTTTTCAAAAATATGGT
ATTGATAATCCTGATATGAATAAATTGCAGTTTCACTTGATGCTCGATGAGTTTTTCTGAGGGCCCAAAT
GTAATCACCTGGCTCACCTTCGGGTGGGCCTTTCTGCGTTGCTGGCGTTTTTCCATAGGCTCCGCCCCCC
TGACGAGCATCACAAAAATCGATGCTCAAGTCAGAGGTGGCGAAACCCGACAGGACTATAAAGATACCAG
GCGTTTCCCCCTGGAAGCTCCCTCGTGCGCTCTCCTGTTCCGACCCTGCCGCTTACCGGATACCTGTCCG
CCTTTCTCCCTTCGGGAAGCGTGGCGCTTTCTCATAGCTCACGCTGTAGGTATCTCAGTTCGGTGTAGGT
CGTTCGCTCCAAGCTGGGCTGTGTGCACGAACCCCCCGTTCAGCCCGACCGCTGCGCCTTATCCGGTAAC
TATCGTCTTGAGTCCAACCCGGTAAGACACGACTTATCGCCACTGGCAGCAGCCACTGGTAACAGGATTA
GCAGAGCGAGGTATGTAGGCGGTGCTACAGAGTTCTTGAAGTGGTGGCCTAACTACGGCTACACTAGAAG
AACAGTATTTGGTATCTGCGCTCTGCTGAAGCCAGTTACCTCGGAAAAAGAGTTGGTAGCTCTTGATCCG
GCAAACAAACCACCGCTGGTAGCGGTGGTTTTTTTGTTTGCAAGCAGCAGATTACGCGCAGAAAAAAAGG
ATCTCAAGAAGATCCTTTGATTTTCTACCGAAGAAAGGCCCACCCGTGAAGGTGAGCCAGTGAGTTGATT
GCAGTCCAGTTACGCTGGAGTCTGAGGCTCGTCCTGAATGATATCAAGCTTGAATTCGT
